>Addgene plasmid #222950 | PB-NES-ZapCV2 | addgene full sequence | sequence record 450583 | Addgene NGS Result
TACGGGATAATACCGCGCCACATAGCAGAACTTTAAAAGTGCTCATCATTGGAAAACGTTCTTCGGGGCG
AAAACTCTCAAGGATCTTACCGCTGTTGAGATCCAGTTCGATGTAACCCACTCGTGCACCCAACTGATCT
TCAGCATCTTTTACTTTCACCAGCGTTTCTGGGTGAGCAAAAACAGGAAGGCAAAATGCCGCAAAAAAGG
GAATAAGGGCGACACGGAAATGTTGAATACTCATACTCTTCCTTTTTCAATATTATTGAAGCATTTATCA
GGGTTATTGTCTCATGAGCGGATACATATTTGAATGTATTTAGAAAAATAAACAAATAGGGGTTCCGCGC
ACATTTCCCCGAAAAGTGCCACCTAAATTGTAAGCGTTAATATTTTGTTAAAATTCGCGTTAAATTTTTG
TTAAATCAGCTCATTTTTTAACCAATAGGCCGAAATCGGCAAAATCCCTTATAAATCAAAAGAATAGACC
GAGATAGGGT
[37 nt withheld, positions 501-537]
AAAGAACGTGGACTCCAACGTCAAAGG
[49 nt withheld, positions 565-613]
T
[91 nt withheld, positions 615-705]
G
[124 nt withheld, positions 707-830]
CCCATTCGCCATTCAGGCTGCGCAACTGTTGGGAAGGGCGATCGGTGCGGGCCTCTTCGCTATTACGCCA
GCTGGCGAAAGGGGGATGTGCTGCAAGGCGATTAAGTTGGGTAACGCCAGGGTTTTCCCAGTCACGACGT
TGTAAAACGACGGCCAGTGAGCGCGCGTAATACGACTCACTATAGGGCGAATTGGGGCGCGCCATTCTAG
ATTAACCCTAGAAAGATAGTCTGCGTAAAATTGACGCATGCATTCTTGAAATATTGCTCTCTCTTTCTAA
ATAGCGCGAATCCGTCGCTGTGCATTTAGGACATCTCAGTCGCCGCTTGGAGCTCCCGTGAGGCGTGCTT
GTCAATGCGGTAAGTGTCACTGATTTTGAACTATAACGACCGCGTGAGTCAAAATGACGCATGATTATCT
TTTACGTGACTTTTAAGATTTAACTCATACGATAATTATATTGTTATTTCATGTTCTACTTACGTGATAA
CTTATTATATATATATTTTCTTGTTATAGATATCAACTAGAATGCTAGCATGGGCCCATCTCGACATTGA
TTATTGACTAGTTATTAATAGTAATCAATTACGGGGTCATTAGTTCATAGCCCATATATGGAGTTCCGCG
TTACATAACTTACGGTAAATGGCCCGCCTGGCTGACCGCCCAACGACCCCCGCCCATTGACGTCAATAAT
GACGTATGTTCCCATAGTAACGCCAATAGGGACTTTCCATTGACGTCAATGGGTGGAGTATTTACGGTAA
ACTGCCCACTTGGCAGTACATCAAGTGTATCATATGCCAAGTACGCCCCCTATTGACGTCAATGACGGTA
AATGGCCCGCCTGGCATTATGCCCAGTACATGACCTTATGGGACTTTCCTACTTGGCAGTACATCTACGT
ATTAGTCATCGCTATTACCATGGTCGAGGTGAGCCCCACGTTCTGCTTCACTCTCCCCATCTCCCCCCCC
TCCCCCCCCCCAATTTTGTATTTATTTTTTTTTTAATTTTTTTGGGCGGGGGGGGGGGGGGGGGGGGGGG
GGGCGCGCGCCAGGCGGGGCGGGGCGGGGCGAGGGGCGGGGCGGGGCGAGGCGGAGAGGTGCGGCGGCAG
CCAATCAGAGCGGCGCGCTCCGAAAGTTTCCTTTTATGGCGAGGCGGCGGCGGCGGCGGCCCTATAAAAA
GCGAAGCGCGCGGCGGGCGGGAGTCGCTGCGCGCTGCCTTCGCCCCGTGCCCCGCTCCGCCGCCGCCTCG
CGCCGCCCGCCCCGGCTCTGACTGACCGCGTTACTCCCACAGGTGAGCGGGCGGGACGGCCCTTCTCCTC
CGGGCTGTAATTAGCGCTTGGTTTAATGACGGCTTGTTTCTTTTCTGTGGCTGCGTGAAAGCCTTGAGGG
GCTCCGGGAGGGCCCTTTGTGCGGGGGGAGCGGCTCGGGGGGTGCGTGCGTGTGTGTGTGCGTGGGGAGC
GCCGCGTGCGGCTCCGCGCTGCCCGGCGGCTGTGAGCGCTGCGGGCGCGGCGCGGGGCTTTGTGCGCTCC
GCAGTGTGCGCGAGGGGAGCGCGGCCGGGGGCGGTGCCCCGCGGTGCGGGGGGGGCTGCGAGGGGAACAA
AGGCTGCGTGCGGGGTGTGTGCGTGGGGGGGTGAGCAGGGGGTGTGGGCGCGTCGGTCGGGCTGCAACCC
CCCCTGCACCCCCCTCCCCGAGTTGCTGAGCACGGCCCGGCTTCGGGTGCGGGGCTCCGTACGGGGCGTG
GCGCGGGGCTCGCCGTGCCGGGCGGGGGGTGGCGGCAGGTGGGGGTGCCGGGCGGGGCGGGGCCGCCTCG
GGCCGGGGAGGGCTCGGGGGAGGGGCGCGGCGGCCCCCGGAGCGCCGGCGGCTGTCGAGGCGCGGCGAGC
CGCAGCCATTGCCTTTTATGGTAATCGTGCGAGAGGGCGCAGGGACTTCCTTTGTCCCAAATCTGTGCGG
AGCCGAAATCTGGGAGGCGCCGCCGCACCCCCTCTAGCGGGCGCGGGGCGAAGCGGTGCGGCGCCGGCAG
GAAGGAAATGGGCGGGGAGGGCCTTCGTGCGTCGCCGCGCCGCCGTCCCCTTCTCCCTCTCCAGCCTCGG
GGCTGTCCGCGGGGGGACGGCTGCCTTCGGGGGGGACGGGGCAGGGCGGGGTTCGGCTTCTGGCGTGTGA
CCGGCGGCTCTAGAGCCTCTGCTAACCATGTTCATGCCTTCTTCTTTTTCCTACAGCTCCTGGGCAACGT
GCTGGTTATTGTGCTGTCTCATCATTTTGGCAAAGAATTCAACTTAAGCTTGGTACCGAGCATGCTTCAA
CTTCCTCCTCTTGAACGTCTTACTCTTTCGGATCCCATGGTGAGCAAGGGCGAGGAGCTGTTCACCGGGG
TGGTGCCCATCCTGGTCGAGCTGGACGGCGACGTAAACGGCCACAGGTTCAGCGTGTCCGGCGAGGGCGA
GGGCGATGCCACCTACGGCAAGCTGACCCTGAAGTTCATCTGCACCACCGGCAAGCTGCCCGTGCCCTGG
CCCACCCTCGTGACCACCCTGACCTGGGGCGTGCAGTGCTTCAGCCGCTACCCCGACCACATGAAGCAGC
ACGACTTCTTCAAGTCCGCCATGCCCGAAGGCTACGTCCAGGAGCGTACCATCTTCTTCAAGGACGACGG
CAACTACAAGACCCGCGCCGAGGTGAAGTTCGAGGGCGACACCCTGGTGAACCGCATCGAGCTGAAGGGC
ATCGACTTCAAGGAGGACGGCAACATCCTGGGGCACAAGCTGGAGTACAACTACATCAGCCACAACGTCT
ATATCACCGCCGACAAGCAGAAGAACGGCATCAAGGCCCACTTCAAGATCCGCCACAACATCGAGGACGG
CAGCGTGCAGCTCGCCGACCACTACCAGCAGAACACCCCCATCGGCGACGGCCCCGTGCTGCTGCCCGAC
AACCACTACCTGAGCACCCAGTCCGCCCTGAGCAAAGACCCCAACGAGAAGCGCGATCACATGGTCCTGC
TGGAGTTCGTGACCGCCGCCCGCATGCATAAAAACAATGACTTAAAACACAAATGGAAAGAATGTCCTGA
GTCTTGTAGCTCACTATTTGACCTACAAAGACATCTTTTGAAGGATCATGTCTCTCAAGATTTCAAACAC
CCTATGGAACCATTAGCTCATAATTGGGAGGACTGTGATTTCCTTGGAGATGATACATGTTCCATAGTGA
ACCATATTAATTGTCAACATGGTATCGAGCTCATGGACGGCGGCGTGCAGCTCGCCGACCACTACCAGCA
GAACACCCCCATCGGCGACGGCCCCGTGCTGCTGCCCGACAACCACTACCTGAGCTACCAGTCCGCCCTG
AGCAAAGACCCCAACGAGAAGCGCGATCACATGGTCCTGCTGGAGTTCGTGACCGCCGCCGGGATCACTC
TCGGCATGGACGAGCTGTACAAGGGTGGCAGCGGTGGCATGGTGAGCAAGGGCGAGGAGCTGTTCACCGG
GGTGGTGCCCATCCTGGTCGAGCTGGACGGCGACGTAAACGGCCACAAGTTCAGCGTGTCCGGCGAGGGC
GAGGGCGATGCCACCTACGGCAAGCTGACCCTGAAGCTGATCTGCACCACCGGCAAGCTGCCCGTGCCCT
GGCCCACCCTCGTGACCACCCTGGGCTACGGCCTGCAGTGCTTCGCCCGCTACCCCGACCACATGAAGCA
GCACGACTTCTTCAAGTCCGCCATGCCCGAAGGCTACGTCCAGGAGCGCACCATCTTCTTCAAGGACGAC
GGCAACTACAAGACCCGCGCCGAGGTGAAGTTCGAGGGCGACACCCTGGTGAACCGCATCGAGCTGAAGG
GCATCGACTTCAAGGAGGACGGCAACATCCTGGGGCACAAGCTGGAGTACAACTACAACAGCCACAACGT
CTATATCACCGCCGACAAGCAGAAGAACGGCATCAAGGCCAACTTCAAGATCCGCCACAACATCGAGTAA
GAATCCTGCAGATATCCAGCACAGTGGGTCGACGGGCCGCGGTAACAATTGTTAACTAACTTAAGCTAGC
AACGGTTTCCCTCTAGCGGGATCAATTCCGCCCCCCCCCCCTAACGTTACTGGCCGAAGCCGCTTGGAAT
AAGGCCGGTGTGCGTTTGTCTATATGTTATTTTCCACCATATTGCCGTCTTTTGGCAATGTGAGGGCCCG
GAAACCTGGCCCTGTCTTCTTGACGAGCATTCCTAGGGGTCTTTCCCCTCTCGCCAAAGGAATGCAAGGT
CTGTTGAATGTCGTGAAGGAAGCAGTTCCTCTGGAAGCTTCTTGAAGACAAACAACGTCTGTAGCGACCC
TTTGCAGGCAGCGGAACCCCCCACCTGGCGACAGGTGCCTCTGCGGCCAAAAGCCACGTGTATAAGATAC
ACCTGCAAAGGCGGCACAACCCCAGTGCCACGTTGTGAGTTGGATAGTTGTGGAAAGAGTCAAATGGCTC
TCCTCAAGCGTATTCAACAAGGGGCTGAAGGATGCCCAGAAGGTACCCCATTGTATGGGATCTGATCTGG
GGCCTCGGTGCACATGCTTTACATGTGTTTAGTCGAGGTTAAAAAAACGTCTAGGCCCCCCGAACCACGG
GGACGTGGTTTTCCTTTGAAAAACACGATAATACCATGGTCATGAAAACATTTAACATTTCTCAACAAGA
TCTAGAATTAGTAGAAGTAGCGACAGAGAAGATTACAATGCTTTATGAGGATAATAAACATCATGTGGGA
GCGGCAATTCGTACGAAAACAGGAGAAATCATTTCGGCAGTACATATTGAAGCGTATATAGGACGAGTAA
CTGTTTGTGCAGAAGCCATTGCGATTGGTAGTGCAGTTTCGAATGGACAAAAGGATTTTGACACGATTGT
AGCTGTTAGACACCCTTATTCTGACGAAGTAGATAGAAGTATTCGAGTGGTAAGTCCTTGTGGTATGTGT
AGGGAGTTGATTTCAGACTATGCACCAGATTGTTTTGTGTTAATAGAAATGAATGGCAAGTTAGTCAAAA
CTACGATTGAAGAACTCATTCCACTCAAATATACCCGAAATTAAAAGTCGAGATGCATCGATGATCTAGA
GCTCGCTGATCAGCCTCGACTGTGCCTTCTAGTTGCCAGCCATCTGTTGTTTGCCCCTCCCCCGTGCCTT
CCTTGACCCTGGAAGGTGCCACTCCCACTGTCCTTTCCTAATAAAATGAGGAAATTGCATCGCATTGTCT
GAGTAGGTGTCATTCTATTCTGGGGGGTGGGGTGGGGCAGGACAGCAAGGGGGAGGATTGGGAAGACAAT
AGCAGGCATGCTGGGGATGCGGTGGGCTCTATGGCTTCTGAGGCGGAAAGAACCTGCAGCCCAAGCTTGG
CGTAATCATGGTCATAGCTGTTTCCTGTGTGAAATTGTTATCCGCTCACAATTCCACACAACATACGAGC
CGGAAGCATAAAGTGTAAAGCCTGGGGTGCCTAATGAGTGAGCTAACTCACATTAATTGCGTTGCGCTCA
CTGCCCGCTTTCCAGTCGGGAAACCTGTCGTGCCAGCGGATCTTAAAAGTTTTGTTACTTTATAGAAGAA
ATTTTGAGTTTTTGTTTTTTTTTAATAAATAAATAAACATAAATAAATTGTTTGTTGAATTTATTATTAG
TATGTAAGTGTAAATATAATAAAACTTAATATCTATTCAAATTAATAAATAAACCTCGATATACAGACCG
ATAAAACACATGCGTCAATTTTACGCATGATTATCTTTAACGTACGTCACAATATGATTATCTTTCTAGG
GTTAATCTAGTATACGCGTTTAATTAATCCAGCTTTTGTTCCCTTTAGTGAGGGTTAATTGCGCGCTTGG
CGTAATCATGGTCATAGCTGTTTCCTGTGTGAAATTGTTATCCGCTCACAATTCCACACAACATACGAGC
CGGAAGCATAAAGTGTAAAGCCTGGGGTGCCTAATGAGTGAGCTAACTCACATTAATTGCGTTGCGCTCA
CTGCCCGCTTTCCAGTCGGGAAACCTGTCGTGCCAGCTGCATTAATGAATCGGCCAACGCGCGGGGAGAG
GCGGTTTGCGTATTGGGCGCTCTTCCGCTTCCTCGCTCACTGACTCGCTGCGCTCGGTCGTTCGGCTGCG
GCGAGCGGTATCAGCTCACTCAAAGGCGGTAATACGGTTATCCACAGAATCAGGGGATAACGCAGGAAAG
AACATGTGAGCAAAAGGCCAGCAAAAGGCCAGGAACCGTAAAAAGGCCGCGTTGCTGGCGTTTTTCCATA
GGCTCCGCCCCCCTGACGAGCATCACAAAAATCGACGCTCAAGTCAGAGGTGGCGAAACCCGACAGGACT
ATAAAGATACCAGGCGTTTCCCCCTGGAAGCTCCCTCGTGCGCTCTCCTGTTCCGACCCTGCCGCTTACC
GGATACCTGTCCGCCTTTCTCCCTTCGGGAAGCGTGGCGCTTTCTCATAGCTCACGCTGTAGGTATCTCA
GTTCGGTGTAGGTCGTTCGCTCCAAGCTGGGCTGTGTGCACGAACCCCCCGTTCAGCCCGACCGCTGCGC
CTTATCCGGTAACTATCGTCTTGAGTCCAACCCGGTAAGACACGACTTATCGCCACTGGCAGCAGCCACT
GGTAACAGGATTAGCAGAGCGAGGTATGTAGGCGGTGCTACAGAGTTCTTGAAGTGGTGGCCTAACTACG
GCTACACTAGAAGAACAGTATTTGGTATCTGCGCTCTGCTGAAGCCAGTTACCTTCGGAAAAAGAGTTGG
TAGCTCTTGATCCGGCAAACAAACCACCGCTGGTAGCGGTGGTTTTTTTGTTTGCAAGCAGCAGATTACG
CGCAGAAAAAAAGGATCTCAAGAAGATCCTTTGATCTTTTCTACGGGGTCTGACGCTCAGTGGAACGAAA
ACTCACGTTAAGGGATTTTGGTCATGAGATTATCAAAAAGGATCTTCACCTAGATCCTTTTAAATTAAAA
ATGAAGTTTTAAATCAATCTAAAGTATATATGAGTAAACTTGGTCTGACAGTTACCAATGCTTAATCAGT
GAGGCACCTATCTCAGCGATCTGTCTATTTCGTTCATCCATAGTTGCCTGACTCCCCGTCGTGTAGATAA
CTACGATACGGGAGGGCTTACCATCTGGCCCCAGTGCTGCAATGATACCGCGAGACCCACGCTCACCGGC
TCCAGATTTATCAGCAATAAACCAGCCAGCCGGAAGGGCCGAGCGCAGAAGTGGTCCTGCAACTTTATCC
GCCTCCATCCAGTCTATTAATTGTTGCCGGGAAGCTAGAGTAAGTAGTTCGCCAGTTAATAGTTTGCGCA
ACGTTGTTGCCATTGCTACAGGCATCGTGGTGTCACGCTCGTCGTTTGGTATGGCTTCATTCAGCTCCGG
TTCCCAACGATCAAGGCGAGTTACATGATCCCCCATGTTGTGCAAAAAAGCGGTTAGCTCCTTCGGTCCT
CCGATCGTTGTCAGAAGTAAGTTGGCCGCAGTGTTATCACTCATGGTTATGGCAGCACTGCATAATTCTC
TTACTGTCATGCCATCCGTAAGATGCTTTTCTGTGACTGGTGAGTACTCAACCAAGTCATTCTGAGAATA
GTGTATGCGGCGACCGAGTTGCTCTTGCCCGGCGTCAA
Features (pLannotate 1.2.2; 26 found; start..end, strand, type, name):
    245..349     -  promoter       AmpR promoter: bla
    402..830     -  rep_origin     f1 ori (sequence partly withheld): f1 bacteriophage origin of replication; arrow indicates direction of (+) strand synthesis
    835..990     -  CDS            lacZα (fragment): LacZα fragment of β-galactosidase; lacZ fragment
    998..1016    +  promoter       T7 promoter: promoter for bacteriophage T7 RNA polymerase
   1383..1762    +  enhancer       CMV enhancer: human cytomegalovirus immediate early enhancer
   1764..2039    +  promoter       chicken β-actin promoter: No description available
   2040..3056    +  intron         chimeric intron: chimera between introns from chicken β-actin and rabbit β-globin
   3054..3110    +  CDS            HBB (fragment): HBB_LEPEU - Experimental evidence at protein level: Swiss-Prot protein existence level 1. Involved in oxygen transport from the lung to the various peripheral tissues. From Lepus europaeus (European hare).
   3183..3860    +  CDS            Enhanced Cyan-Emitting GFP: Enhanced Cyan-Emitting GFP is a basic (constitutively fluorescent) cyan fluorescent protein published in 2002, derived from Aequorea victoria.
   3870..4076    +  CDS            ZAP1 (fragment): ZAP1_YEAST - Experimental evidence at protein level: Swiss-Prot protein existence level 1. Transcription regulator controlling zinc-responsive gene expression. Binds to zinc-responsive elements (ZREs) (consensus sequence 5'-ACCYYNAAGGT-3') in the promoter of target genes (PubMed:9786867). Recruits SWI/SNF, SAGA, and Mediator complexes as coactivators in a zinc-responsive manner (PubMed:22950018). Involved in zinc ion homeostasis by zinc-responsive transcriptional regulation of the zinc uptake system genes ZTR1 and ZTR2 (PubMed:9271382). Positively regulates ETR1 expression, affecting mitochond
   4083..4817    +  CDS            cp173Venus: circularly permuted form of the Venus yellow fluorescent protein (Nagai et al., 2004) efficient FRET acceptor for CFP
   4922..5483    +  misc_feature   IRES: internal ribosome entry site (IRES) of the encephalomyocarditis virus (EMCV)
   5492..5911    +  CDS            bsr: BSR_BACCE - Experimental evidence at protein level: Swiss-Prot protein existence level 1. Catalyzes the deamination of the cytosine moiety of the antibiotics blasticidin S, cytomycin and acetylblasticidin S. From Bacillus cereus.
   5960..6184    +  polyA_signal   bGH poly(A) signal: bovine growth hormone polyadenylation signal
   6188..6204    +  promoter       SV40 promoter (fragment): SV40 enhancer and early promoter
   6255..6271    -  protein_bind   lac operator: The lac repressor binds to the lac operator to inhibit transcription in E. coli. This inhibition can be relieved by adding lactose or isopropyl-β-D-thiogalactopyranoside (IPTG). lac repressor encoded by lacI
   6279..6309    -  promoter       lac promoter: promoter for the E. coli lac operon
   6324..6345    -  protein_bind   CAP binding site: CAP binding activates transcription in the presence of cAMP. E. coli catabolite activator protein
   6358..6397    -  CDS            lacI (fragment): lac repressor; lacI; The lac repressor binds to the lac operator to inhibit transcription in E. coli. This inhibition can be relieved by adding lactose or isopropyl-β-D-thiogalactopyranoside (IPTG).
   6682..6700    -  promoter       T3 promoter: promoter for bacteriophage T3 RNA polymerase
   6745..6761    -  protein_bind   lac operator: The lac repressor binds to the lac operator to inhibit transcription in E. coli. This inhibition can be relieved by adding lactose or isopropyl-β-D-thiogalactopyranoside (IPTG). lac repressor encoded by lacI
   6769..6799    -  promoter       lac promoter: promoter for the E. coli lac operon
   6814..6835    -  protein_bind   CAP binding site: CAP binding activates transcription in the presence of cAMP. E. coli catabolite activator protein
   6848..6940    -  CDS            lacI (fragment): lac repressor; lacI; The lac repressor binds to the lac operator to inhibit transcription in E. coli. This inhibition can be relieved by adding lactose or isopropyl-β-D-thiogalactopyranoside (IPTG).
   7123..7711    -  rep_origin     ori: high-copy-number ColE1/pMB1/pBR322/pUC origin of replication
   7882..244     -  CDS            AmpR (across the origin): β-lactamase; bla; confers resistance to ampicillin, carbenicillin, and related antibiotics
