[The description below was written by a language model from this plasmid's Addgene catalogue record and pLannotate feature annotations shown in this document.]
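Description:
PB-NES-ZapCV2 is a mammalian expression plasmid built on a piggyBac transposon backbone. It carries a genetically encoded cyan-yellow FRET sensor for free zinc in the cytosol. In bacteria it is maintained as a high-copy plasmid through a ColE1/pUC-type origin with ampicillin resistance (AmpR), and it also retains an f1 origin and remnants of a lacZα/lac promoter cloning region flanked by T7 and T3 promoters. The annotated feature table does not mark the piggyBac terminal repeats, so the transposon boundaries cannot be placed from this record, although the backbone implies delivery by transposase-mediated genomic integration to make stable cell lines.

The sensor is driven by a CAG-type arrangement consisting of the CMV enhancer, the chicken β-actin promoter and a chimeric β-actin/β-globin intron. The synthetic open reading frame begins with an HIV-1-derived nuclear export signal that keeps the protein out of the nucleus. This is followed by ECFP truncated at its 3′ end as the FRET donor, then a zinc-binding domain taken from zinc fingers 1 and 2 of yeast Zap1 with C581H and C618H substitutions, and finally Venus circularly permuted at residue 173 as the acceptor. Zinc binding to the finger domain alters its conformation and hence the FRET ratio, with a reported in vitro Kd of about 2.3 nM. Downstream, an EMCV IRES links the sensor transcript to a bsr blasticidin S deaminase gene, and a bGH polyadenylation signal ends the unit. The catalogue entry lists neomycin/G418 as the mammalian selection, whereas the sequenced record shows a blasticidin resistance gene and no neomycin cassette, so the selectable marker should be verified. The associated work used such sensors for sorting cells on transient sensor responses by droplet microfluidic flow cytometry.
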