Addgene plasmid #222950: PB-NES-ZapCV2
Purpose: Genetically-encoded Cytosolic Cyan-Yellow Zinc FRET sensor. Useful for detecting free zinc ion levels in the cytosol (in vitro Kd ~2.3 nM, n = 0.53)
Depositing lab: Amy Palmer. Publication: Droplet Microfluidic Flow Cytometer For Sorting On Transient Cellular Responses Of Genetically-Encoded Sensors. Fiedler BL, Van Buskirk S, Carter KP, Qin Y, Carpenter MC, Palmer AE, Jimenez R. Anal Chem. 2017 Jan 3;89(1):711-719. doi: 10.1021/acs.analchem.6b03235. Epub 2016 Dec 13. PubMed 27959493.
Backbone
  Vector backbone: Piggyback
  Backbone manufacturer: Genevie
  Vector type: Mammalian Expression
  Selectable markers: Neomycin (select with G418)
Growth in bacteria
  Bacterial resistance: Ampicillin, 100 μg/mL
  Growth temperature: 37°C
  Growth strain: DH5alpha
  Copy number: High Copy
Gene/Insert
  Gene/Insert name: NES-ZapCV2
  Species: Synthetic
  Insert size (bp): 1693
  Mutation: ECFP gene is truncated 36 bp at 3' end. Venus gene is circularly permuted at residue 173. Zap2 zinc binding domain derived from S. cerevisiae Zap1 zinc finger domains 1 & 2 with C581H and C618H mutations
  Tag / fusion protein: Nuclear Export Signal (NES) derived from HIV-1 (N terminal on insert); ECFP (Enhanced Cyan Fluorescent Protein) (N terminal on insert); cp173Venus (C terminal on insert)
  Entrez Gene: NES (a.k.a. Nbla00170)
  Cloning method: Restriction Enzyme; 5′ cloning site Kpnl (not destroyed); 3′ cloning site ECoRI (not destroyed)
  Sequencing primers: 5′ CMV forward; 3′ l-12EndR
Terms and licenses: Academic/Nonprofit Terms; Industry Terms: Not Available to Industry
Depositor comments: Depositors also recommend growing this plasmids in Omnimax cells.
How to cite: PB-NES-ZapCV2 was a gift from Amy Palmer (Addgene plasmid # 222950 ; http://n2t.net/addgene:222950 ; RRID:Addgene_222950)
